>Addgene plasmid #161501 | THI ONLY pALD4 T4 | addgene full sequence | sequence record 326277 | Addgene NGS Result
CGCTGTGAGCAAAAGGCCAGCAAAAGGCCAGGAACCGTAAAAAGGCCGCGTTGCTGGCGTTTTTCCATAG
GCTCCGCCCCCCTGACGAGCATCACAAAAATCGACGCTCAAGTCAGAGGTGGCGAAACCCGACAGGACTA
TAAAGATACCAGGCGTTTCCCCCTGGAAGCTCCCTCGTGCGCTCTCCTGTTCCGACCCTGCCGCTTACCG
GATACCTGTCCGCCTTTCTCCCTTCGGGAAGCGTGGCGCTTTCTCATAGCTCACGCTGTAGGTATCTCAG
TTCGGTGTAGGTCGTTCGCTCCAAGCTGGGCTGTGTGCACGAACCCCCCGTTCAGCCCGACCGCTGCGCC
TTATCCGGTAACTATCGTCTTGAGTCCAACCCGGTAAGACACGACTTATCGCCACTGGCAGCAGCCACTG
GTAACAGGATTAGCAGAGCGAGGTATGTAGGCGGTGCTACAGAGTTCTTGAAGTGGTGGCCTAACTACGG
CTACACTAGAAGAACAGTATTTGGTATCTGCGCTCTGCTGAAGCCAGTTACCTTCGGAAAAAGAGTTGGT
AGCTCTTGATCCGGCAAACAAACCACCGCTGGTAGCGGTGGTTTTTTTGTTTGCAAGCAGCAGATTACGC
GCAGAAAAAAAGGATCTCAAGAAGATCCTTTGATCTTTTCTACGGGGTGGAGCGCAAAAAACCCCGCCCC
TGACAGGGCGGGGTTTTTTCGCGATCGGAGCGGTACTACCATTGACACTACACATCCTTAATTCCAATCC
TGTCTGGCCTCCTTCACCTTTTAACCATCTTGCCCATTCCAACTCGTGTCAGATTGCGTATCAAGTGAAA
AAAAAAAAATTTTAAATCTTTAACCCAATCAGGTAATAACTGTCGCCTCTTTTATCTGCCGCACTGCATG
AGGTGTCCCCTTAGTGGGAAAGAGTACTGAGCCAACCCTGGAGGACAGCAAGGGAAAAATACCTACAACT
TGCTTCATAATGGTCGTAAAAACAATCCTTGTCGGATATAAGTGTTGTAGACTGTCCCTTATCCTCTGCG
ATGTTCTTCCTCTCAAAGTTTGCGATTTCTCTCTATCAGAATTGCCATCAAGAGACTCAGGACTAATTTC
GCAGTCCCACACGCACTCGTACATGATTGGCTGAAATTTCCCTAAAGAATTTCTTTTTCACGAAAATTTT
TTTTTTACACAAGATTTTCAGCAGATATAAAATGGAGAGCAGGACCTCCGCTGTGACTCTTCTTTTTTTT
CTTTTATTCTCACTACATACATTTTAGTTATTCGCCAACATGGACTACAAAGACCATGACGGTGATTATA
AAGATCATGACATCGATTACAAGGATGACGATGACAAGCTCATGGACAAGAAGTACTCCATTGGGCTCGC
TATCGGCACAAACAGCGTCGGCTGGGCCGTCATTACGGACGAGTACAAGGTGCCGAGCAAAAAATTCAAA
GTTCTGGGCAATACCGATCGCCACAGCATAAAGAAGAACCTCATTGGCGCCCTCCTGTTCGACTCCGGGG
AGACGGCCGAAGCCACGCGGCTCAAAAGAACAGCACGGCGCAGATATACCCGCAGAAAGAATCGGATCTG
CTACCTGCAGGAGATCTTTAGTAATGAGATGGCTAAGGTGGATGACTCTTTCTTCCATAGGCTGGAGGAG
TCCTTTTTGGTGGAGGAGGATAAAAAGCACGAGCGCCACCCAATCTTTGGCAATATCGTGGACGAGGTGG
CGTACCATGAAAAGTACCCAACCATATATCATCTGAGGAAGAAGCTTGTAGACAGTACTGATAAGGCTGA
CTTGCGGTTGATCTATCTCGCGCTGGCGCATATGATCAAATTTCGGGGACACTTCCTCATCGAGGGGGAC
CTGAACCCAGACAACAGCGATGTCGACAAACTCTTTATCCAACTGGTTCAGACTTACAATCAGCTTTTCG
AAGAGAACCCGATCAACGCATCCGGAGTTGACGCCAAAGCAATCCTGAGCGCTAGGCTGTCCAAATCCCG
GCGGCTCGAAAACCTCATCGCACAGCTCCCTGGGGAGAAGAAGAACGGCCTGTTTGGTAATCTTATCGCC
CTGTCACTCGGGCTGACCCCCAACTTTAAATCTAACTTCGACCTGGCCGAAGATGCCAAGCTTCAACTGA
GCAAAGACACCTACGATGATGATCTCGACAATCTGCTGGCCCAGATCGGCGACCAGTACGCAGACCTTTT
TTTGGCGGCAAAGAACCTGTCAGACGCCATTCTGCTGAGTGATATTCTGCGAGTGAACACGGAGATCACC
AAAGCTCCGCTGAGCGCTAGTATGATCAAGCGCTATGATGAGCACCACCAAGACTTGACTTTGCTGAAGG
CCCTTGTCAGACAGCAACTGCCTGAGAAGTACAAGGAAATTTTCTTCGATCAGTCTAAAAATGGCTACGC
CGGATACATTGACGGCGGAGCAAGCCAGGAGGAATTTTACAAATTTATTAAGCCCATCTTGGAAAAAATG
GACGGCACCGAGGAGCTGCTGGTAAAGCTTAACAGAGAAGATCTGTTGCGCAAACAGCGCACTTTCGACA
ATGGAAGCATCCCCCACCAGATTCACCTGGGCGAACTGCACGCTATCCTCAGGCGGCAAGAGGATTTCTA
CCCCTTTTTGAAAGATAACAGGGAAAAGATTGAGAAAATCCTCACATTTCGGATACCCTACTATGTAGGC
CCCCTCGCCCGGGGAAATTCCAGATTCGCGTGGATGACTCGCAAATCAGAAGAGACTATCACTCCCTGGA
ACTTCGAGGAAGTCGTGGATAAGGGGGCCTCTGCCCAGTCCTTCATCGAAAGGATGACTAACTTTGATAA
AAATCTGCCTAACGAAAAGGTGCTTCCTAAACACTCTCTGCTGTACGAGTACTTCACAGTTTATAACGAG
CTCACCAAGGTCAAATACGTCACAGAAGGGATGAGAAAGCCAGCATTCCTGTCTGGAGAGCAGAAGAAAG
CTATCGTGGACCTCCTCTTCAAGACGAACCGGAAAGTTACCGTGAAACAGCTCAAAGAGGACTATTTCAA
AAAGATTGAATGTTTCGACTCTGTTGAAATCAGCGGAGTGGAGGATCGCTTCAACGCATCCCTGGGAACG
TATCACGATCTCCTGAAAATCATTAAAGACAAGGACTTCCTGGACAATGAGGAGAACGAGGACATTCTTG
AGGACATTGTCCTCACCCTTACGTTGTTTGAAGATAGGGAGATGATTGAAGAACGCTTGAAAACTTACGC
TCATCTCTTCGACGACAAAGTCATGAAACAGCTCAAGAGGCGCCGATATACAGGATGGGGGCGGCTGTCA
AGAAAACTGATCAATGGGATCCGAGACAAGCAGAGTGGAAAGACAATCCTGGATTTTCTTAAGTCCGATG
GATTTGCCAACAGGAACTTCATGCAGTTGATCCATGATGACTCTCTCACCTTTAAGGAGGACATCCAGAA
AGCACAAGTTTCTGGCCAGGGGGACAGTCTGCACGAGCACATCGCTAATCTTGCAGGTAGCCCAGCTATC
AAAAAGGGAATACTGCAGACCGTTAAGGTCGTGGATGAACTCGTCAAAGTAATGGGAAGGCATAAGCCCG
AGAATATCGTTATCGAGATGGCCCGAGAGAACCAAACTACCCAGAAGGGACAGAAGAACAGTAGGGAAAG
GATGAAGAGGATTGAAGAGGGTATAAAAGAACTGGGGTCCCAAATCCTTAAGGAACACCCAGTTGAAAAC
ACCCAGCTTCAGAATGAGAAGCTCTACCTGTACTACCTGCAGAACGGCAGGGACATGTACGTGGATCAGG
AACTGGACATCAATCGGCTCTCCGACTACGACGTGGATGCCATCGTGCCCCAGTCTTTTCTCAAAGATGA
TTCTATTGATAATAAAGTGTTGACAAGATCCGATAAAAATAGAGGGAAGAGTGATAACGTCCCCTCAGAA
GAAGTTGTCAAGAAAATGAAAAATTATTGGCGGCAGCTGCTGAACGCCAAACTGATCACACAACGGAAGT
TCGATAATCTGACTAAGGCTGAACGAGGTGGCCTGTCTGAGTTGGATAAAGCCGGCTTCATCAAAAGGCA
GCTTGTTGAGACACGCCAGATCACCAAGCACGTGGCCCAAATTCTCGATTCACGCATGAACACCAAGTAC
GATGAAAATGACAAACTGATTCGAGAGGTGAAAGTTATTACTCTGAAGTCTAAGCTAGTCTCAGATTTCA
GAAAGGACTTTCAGTTTTATAAGGTGAGAGAGATCAACAATTACCACCATGCGCATGATGCCTACCTGAA
TGCAGTGGTAGGCACTGCACTTATCAAAAAATATCCCAAGCTTGAATCTGAATTTGTTTACGGAGACTAT
AAAGTGTACGATGTTAGGAAAATGATCGCAAAGTCTGAGCAGGAAATAGGCAAGGCCACCGCTAAGTACT
TCTTTTACAGCAATATTATGAATTTTTTCAAGACCGAGATTACACTGGCCAATGGAGAGATTCGGAAGCG
ACCACTTATCGAAACAAACGGAGAAACAGGAGAAATCGTGTGGGACAAGGGTAGGGATTTCGCGACAGTC
CGGAAGGTCCTGTCCATGCCGCAGGTGAACATCGTTAAAAAGACCGAAGTACAGACCGGAGGCTTCTCCA
AGGAAAGTATCCTCCCGAAAAGGAACAGCGACAAGCTGATCGCACGCAAAAAAGATTGGGACCCCAAGAA
ATACGGCGGATTCGATTCTCCTACAGTCGCTTACAGTGTACTGGTTGTGGCCAAAGTGGAGAAAGGGAAG
TCTAAAAAACTCAAAAGCGTCAAGGAACTGCTGGGCATCACAATCATGGAGCGATCAAGCTTCGAAAAAA
ACCCCATCGACTTTCTCGAGGCGAAAGGATATAAAGAGGTCAAAAAAGACCTCATCATTAAGCTTCCCAA
GTACTCTCTCTTTGAGCTTGAAAACGGCCGGAAACGAATGCTCGCTAGTGCGGGCGAGCTGCAGAAAGGT
AACGAGCTGGCACTGCCCTCTAAATACGTTAATTTCTTGTATCTGGCCAGCCACTATGAAAAGCTCAAAG
GGTCCCCCGAAGATAATGAGCAGAAGCAGCTGTTCGTGGAACAACACAAACACTACCTTGATGAGATCAT
CGAGCAAATAAGCGAATTCTCCAAAAGAGTGATCCTCGCCGACGCTAACCTCGATAAGGTGCTTTCTGCT
TACAATAAGCACAGGGATAAGCCCATCAGGGAGCAGGCAGAAAACATTATCCACTTGTTTACTCTGACCA
ACTTGGGCGCTCCTGCAGCCTTCAAGTACTTCGACACCACCATAGACAGAAAGCGGTACACCTCTACAAA
GGAGGTCCTGGACGCCACACTGATTCATCAGTCAATTACGGGGCTCTATGAAACAAGAATCGACCTCTCT
CAGCTCGGTGGAGACAGCAGGGCTGACCCCAAGAAGAAGAGGAAGGTGTGAGCTTTAGTCAAATATTAAT
CTATTTCACCTGTTCAAACTTTACTTAATGTACAAATGTGGTAGTTATTAGTTTTGCAACGGAACTTGTT
CCATAATCTGGTCCTCTGGGACAGCAAACTGTCTTTCACTAGTAGCGCCAGTTTCGGGAGTCCACACAGC
ATTAGTCACCGGTGCACCAGCACTAATCTCACGACCTTCTGGGTGTTTAAATGGGCAGTTAGGGTTGCGG
CATCCAGCTGCAAACTTACAATCCTCATCAATTGGATGAGTGAAAAAACAGTTTGGTCTGGTACAACTGT
TGCCTTCACGACACAGTACAGGAGTAGTTGCGTGACGTCTTGGGCACTTGTAATTACGGCATGATTTACC
AAATCGACATTGTTCCAAAGCCCTCTGTTGTTTTTGTTGTTTCTCTTCTTCGGTGATCTTGTGTTCAGGT
GATCGATGAGCCTTTGGACAGTCCGGATTAGAGCGCTCCGGGGAGCGCATTATTTGGGTCGGCTACTGTC
ATTGGTTATGATGGCCTTACCGAGCACGAAGGTGGTTGGATAGACCACAACTGGAAACAGTTGTACAAAC
AGATTGCATTCATTTTTGCTTGTATTGGATACTCGATGGCCATCACCGCTCTTATCTGTTTCATCCTCAA
CCGTATTCCATTTTTGCAACTGCGAGCTTCAGAAGAGGCTGAGGAGAAAGGTATGGATGAGGATCAGATT
GGAGAGTTCGCTTATGACTACGTGGAAGTACGTCGTGATTTTTTGGCTTGGGGATCAGGCCCAAACAATG
GCTTCAAGGAGCCGGAAGTTCTGGATCAGGTAGTTCCGGTTAATGATTTCAGCAGTGACCAGAATGTGAC
TAATCAGACCAACGAATCTGAGAAGCAGTAGAGTAAATATAGAGATGATATTTAGTGTATTCTAATGCTT
ATGTAATGTATTAAGCAAAAAGTTGTGTTTATGAGTTAGCATTTGTCTTAGCAAACATAAAATTATGTCG
ACATTTGCAACCCGCATGTCTAGTGTTTTTAGATCGATCTTCGATGTGTAGAATAATGCCTCCACGTGAT
GCCCCGCGATTTTGTTGGGTCGCAATGCCTCCAACATAAACCCATCACGTATAAAAAGCCCTCTTAACCC
TCCCCCCTGTTTCGTTTGCTTCATCACTTAACCTGAACTATCAACATGCCCAAAAAGAAAAGAAAAGTGG
GTAGTATGGCGTCTAACTTCACCCAGTTCGTTCTGGTTGACAACGGTGGTACCGGTGACGTTACCGTTGC
GCCGTCTAACTTCGCGAACGGTGTTGCGGAATGGATCTCTTCTAACTCTCGTTCTCAGGCGTACAAAGTT
ACCTGCTCTGTTCGTCAATCCTCCGCGCAGAACCGTAAATACACCATCAAAGTTGAAGTTCCGAAAGTTG
CGACCCAGACCGTTGGTGGTGTTGAACTGCCGGTTGCGGCGTGGCGTTCTTACCTGAACATGGAACTGAC
CATCCCGATCTTCGCGACCAACTCTGACTGCGAACTGATCGTTAAAGCGATGCAGGGTCTGCTGAAAGAC
GGTAACCCGATCCCGTCTGCGATCGCGGCGAACTCTGGTATCTACTAGGCTTCTGTTTAATTCTGTAGGA
TAAACGAAATAACTGTATCTTTATAATCATCCTTAAGATAGCCCTGGACTCGTCAGACATTAGTTCGCGC
ACATTATTTTCCTCCACTGTCTGCAAACAGCCACACGGCATTTCCCTCTCTAGTTTCATTTATCAAAGTA
GCACAACACGCTAATTGGAGGACAATAAGAAGAAAAAAAAAGAAAAGCGGTGGGGGAGGGATTATTAAAT
AAGGATTATGTAACCCCAGGGTACCGTTCTATACATATTTAAGGATTATTTAGGACAATCGATGAAATCG
GCATCAAACTGGATGGGAGTATAGTGTCCGGATAATCGGATAAATCATCTTGCGAGGAGCCGCTTGGTTG
GTTGGTGAGAGGAGTGAAATATGTGTCTCCTCACCCAAGAATCGCGATATCAGCACCCTGTGGGGGACAC
TATTGGCCTCCCTCCCAAACCTTCGATGTGGTAGTGCTTTATTATATTGATTACATTGATTACATAGCTA
AACCCTGCCTGGTTGCAAGTTGAGCTCCGAATTCCAATATTAGTAAAATGCCTGCAAGATAACCTCGGTA
TGGCGTCCGACCCCGCTTAATTATTTTAACTCCTTTCCAACGAGGACTTCGTAATTTTTGATTAGGGAGT
TGAGAAACGGGGGGTCTTGATACCTCCTCGATTTCAGATCCCACCCCCTCTCAGTCCCAAGTGGGACCCC
CCTCGGCCGTGAAATGCGCGCACTTTAGTTTTTTTCGCATGTAAACGCCGGTGTCCGTCAATTAAAAGTC
GCAGACTAGGGTGAACTTTACCATTTTTGTCGCACTCCGTCTCCTCGGAATAGGGGTGTAGTAATTCTGC
AGTAGTGCAATTTTTACCCCGCCAAGGGGGGGCGAAAAGAGACGACCTCATCACGCATTCTCCAGTCGCT
CTCTACGCCTACAGCACCGACGTAGTTAACTTTCTCCCATATATAAAGCAATTGCCATTCCCCTGAAAAC
TTTAACCTCTGCTTTTTCTTGATTTTTCCTTGCCCAAAGAAAAGCATGTCATACCTGATGAGTCCGTGAG
GACGAAACGAGTAAGCTCGTCGTATGATTCAAATTGATTCAGTTTTAGAGCTAGAAATAGCAAGTTAAAA
TAAGGCTAGTCCGTTATCAACTTGAAAAAGTGGCACCGAGTCGGTGCGCGCACATGAGGATCACCCATGT
GCTTTTGGCCGGCATGGTCCCAGCCTCCTCGCTGGCGCCGGCTGGGCAACATGCTTCGGCATGGCGAATG
GGACAGCTTTGGACTGCTTTTAGTGTACATCTGATAATATAGTACTACCACGTATGATAATGTAGAGAAT
AGGCTTCCTTGTCGAGTGTGTTTGCAGTTTTCTTGAGTTTCAAGGTTTAAATGCTGGTATATTAGTTCAT
CGAAGGTTTCAGCCAATAGCACCTTAAATCAATCAAACTAATTCGACTCTTACGAAAGAGCCTACTGTGT
TTAGTATCGAAGTCGTTTACCTTTCATGTTGAATAGCTTCCTCTCTGACCCTAACATTTCAAGATCCTCC
TAAAGTTACCCGGATTGTGAAATTCTAATGATCCACCTGCCCAATGCATTTTTTCTTTATTCAGTTTACC
TTTTTTACCTAATATACGAGCTTGTTAAAGTAAGTGGCACTGCAATACTAGGCTTATTGTTGATATTATG
ATGAATCGTTTTCACAAACTTGATTTCCTGTGAACTCACCATGTACTAAGGAAAAAAACATGCATCACCA
TCTGAATATTTGACCGCTAGCTCATGGACATGGAGGCCCAGAATACCCTCCTTGACAGTCTTGACGTGCG
CAGCTCAGGGGCATGATGTGACTGTCGCCCGTACATTTAGCCCATACATCCCCATGTATAATCATTTGCA
TCCATACATTTTGATGGCCGCACGGCGCGAAGCAAAAATTACGGCTCCTCGCTGCAGACCTGCGAGCAGG
GAAACGCTCCCCTCACAGACGCGTTGAATTGTCCCCACGCCGCGCCCCTGTAGAGAAATATAAAAGGTTA
GGATTTGCCACTGAGGTTCTTCTTTCATATACTTCCTTTTAAAATCTTGCTAGGATACAGTTCTCACATC
ACATCCGAACATAAACAACCATGGGTACCACTCTTGACGACACGGCTTACCGGTACCGCACCAGTGTCCC
GGGGGACGCCGAGGCCATCGAGGCACTGGATGGGTCCTTCACCACCGACACCGTTTTTCGCGTCACCGCC
ACCGGGGACGGCTTCACCCTGCGGGAGGTGCCGGTGGACCCGCCCCTGACCAAGGTGTTCCCCGACGACG
AATCGGACGACGAATCGGACGACGGGGAGGACGGCGACCCGGACTCCCGGACGTTCGTCGCGTACGGGGA
CGACGGCGACCTGGCGGGCTTCGTGGTCGTCTCGTACTCCGGCTGGAACCGCCGGCTGACCGTCGAGGAC
ATCGAGGTCGCCCCGGAGCACCGGGGGCACGGGGTCGGGCGCGCGTTGATGGGGCTCGCGACGGAGTTCG
CCCGCGAGCGGGGCGCCGGGCACCTCTGGCTGGAGGTCACCAACGTCAACGCACCGGCGATCCACGCGTA
CCGGCGGATGGGGTTCACCCTCTGCGGCCTGGACACCGCCCTGTACGACGGCACCGCCTCGGACGGCGAG
CAGGCGCTCTACATGAGCATGCCCTGCCCCTAATCAGTACTGACAATAAAAAGATTCTTGTTTTCAAGAA
CTTGTCATTTGTATAGTTTTTTTATATTGTAGTTGTTCTATTTTAATCAAATGTTAGCGTGATTTATATT
TTTTTTCGCCTCGACATCATCTGCCCAGATGCGAAGTTAAGTGCGCAGAAAGTAATATCATGCGTCAATC
GTATGTGAATGCTGGTCGCTATACTGGCTTCATACCCAGCATTGACCTTTGGTATGAGCATCTGAAAAAC
AACCAGGTGTTGCAAAGTTAAACATCCTTCTTTGTTCATATAGAACCCACTATTCATGGTACTCCCCAAT
CGAATTTCACATTCTGGTTTTGAAATTACACACCACGTTAGCTTATAAGATTTCATATAACTTATTGATA
TACGGTTTCCATTGTTCGAATAGTTGAGGTTGTATGTAATTCGATTGAAGGGGCCATTTTTGTTTCCTAC
TTTTCCTGGGAGCTTATCCGATGCGCTTCAAAGCTGGAATTGTAAATATAGAGAAAAAGAAGGATGTTGT
TTTATTCTTGAAAGAGTATAATTTTACTTCTAGCAACTCTCCCACTTCGCTTGACTTCATTTATTTCTTG
GGCACATAGGCGTAGTAATCTAGACCAACAGATAATTTGCCGGAATGATATAGCGATTGGAAAATGAACT
GAAATTTTTTGCTGTCTTTCAATTTGACGGGCAGTTCATCAGGCGCGCCGTGACCGACCATATAAATACG
TTGAGAATGTTATTCTTCCTCGTAGTTGAAGTGGCTTCATAATTTCAGAACTCAATAGATAAACTAGGAT
GTTTTAAAGCAATTAATGCTCACAAGTAAGGAGCGACTCTCTTGCTTTTCGAATACTAAAAGTATCGTCC
CAACCCAGAAAAAAAGACCTCTTAACTGCAAAATAAACTCTATATATTTCTTCTAAAACAGTTTCAGGTT
GGATAGTATCGCATTCTCATCACTTCTAACTAGTAGGCCATGAGATATATTAACGTTTACTTGAGTTCTA
AGTTCTCCGAATTAGATGCACAGCACAAACAAGATTAGGTTTCACTTGGTACAAAATACGAACAGAGTTT
AAGGTCGTAATTTCATTTCGTTATTGATCCCCACAATCTATTCTTATCACAGTCATCAGATAGTCGCGAA
AAAGCATGCAGAAAAGGGGGTCGTCCCTATCTAAGTTGTAGCATTACAACAAATATGAC
Features (pLannotate 1.2.2; 12 found; start..end, strand, type, name):
     62..650     -  rep_origin     ori: high-copy-number ColE1/pMB1/pBR322/pUC origin of replication
   1303..1368    +  CDS            3xFLAG: three tandem FLAG® epitope tags, followed by an enterokinase cleavage site
   1372..5475    +  CDS            Cas9: Cas9 (Csn1) endonuclease from the Streptococcus pyogenes Type II CRISPR/Cas system generates RNA-guided double strand breaks in DNA
   5997..6284    +  CDS            MEP1 (fragment): MEP1_YEAST - Also known as AMT1. Experimental evidence at protein level: Swiss-Prot protein existence level 1. Transporter for ammonium (both charged and uncharged NH3 and NH4) to use as a nitrogen source. Can also transport methylamine. The affinity of MEP1 is about twenty times lower than that of MEP2. MEP3 has the lowest affinity. From Saccharomyces cerevisiae (strain ATCC 204508 / S288c) (Baker's yeast).
   6726..7115    +  CDS            CAPSD_BPMS2: Experimental evidence at protein level: Swiss-Prot protein existence level 1. Acts as a translational repressor of viral replicase synthesis late in infection. This latter function is the result of capsid protein interaction with an RNA hairpin which contains the replicase ribosome-binding site. From Escherichia phage MS2 (Bacteriophage MS2).
   7310..7327    -  promoter       ADH1 promoter (fragment): S. cerevisiae ADH1; promoter for alcohol dehydrogenase 1
   8175..8198    +  misc_RNA       sTRSV HHRz (fragment): hammerhead ribozyme from the tobacco ringspot virus satellite RNA (Khvorova et al., 2003)
   8232..8307    +  misc_RNA       gRNA scaffold: guide RNA scaffold for the Streptococcus pyogenes CRISPR/Cas9 system
   8312..8330    +  misc_RNA       MS2 stem loop: stem loop that binds the bacteriophage MS2 coat protein
   8917..9260    +  promoter       TEF promoter: Ashbya gossypii TEF promoter
   9267..9831    +  CDS            NrsR (fragment): nourseothricin acetyltransferase; Streptomyces noursei nat1; confers resistance to nourseothricin
   9839..10036   +  terminator     TEF terminator: Ashbya gossypii TEF terminator
