[The description below was written by a language model from this plasmid's Addgene catalogue record and pLannotate feature annotations shown in this document.]
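Description:
THI ONLY pALD4 T4 is an 11,049 bp yeast expression plasmid for Pichia pastoris, built on the BB3rN_AD backbone. It replicates in E. coli at high copy from a ColE1/pUC-type origin. Selection relies on a nourseothricin acetyltransferase gene flanked by the Ashbya gossypii TEF promoter and terminator, and the record lists nourseothricin as the bacterial selection. No yeast replication origin is annotated, and the record does not state how the plasmid is maintained or integrated in Pichia.

The payload consists of three expression units that together form a dCas9/RNA-scaffold system for transcriptional regulation. The first unit is dCas9, driven by pTEF2 and carrying an N-terminal 3xFLAG tag and, according to the construct name, an SV40 NLS. The automated annotation labels this ORF simply as S. pyogenes Cas9, whereas the catalogue describes it as the catalytically dead form. The second unit is the bacteriophage MS2 coat protein under pPOR1, fused only to an SV40 NLS and lacking any activation domain. The third unit is a guide RNA transcribed from the Pol II promoter pALD4 and directed at site T4 in the THI11 promoter. A hammerhead ribozyme fragment lies upstream of the guide, which presumably serves to release the gRNA from the Pol II transcript. The gRNA scaffold is followed by an MS2 stem loop that recruits the coat protein.

Because the MS2 protein brings no effector to the target, the plasmid serves as the non-activation control. It shows the effect of dCas9 and scaffold binding at the THI11 promoter in the absence of an activator. Short annotated matches to MEP1 and the ADH1 promoter are fragments and probably reflect similarity within the regulatory regions rather than functional parts.
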