Addgene plasmid #161501: THI ONLY pALD4 T4
Purpose: Non activation control for CRISPR/RNA scaffold based transcription regulation in Pichia pastoris BB3rN_pTEF2_dCAS9(3xFLAG_SV40NLS)_pPOR1_MS2bind_only_SV40NLS_pALD4_THI11_T4_gRNA_MS2
Depositing lab: Brigitte Gasser & Diethard Mattanovich. Depositing organization: Austrian Centre of Industrial Biotechnology. Publication: Fine-Tuning of Transcription in Pichia pastoris Using dCas9 and RNA Scaffolds. Baumschabl M, Prielhofer R, Mattanovich D, Steiger MG. ACS Synth Biol. 2020 Dec 18;9(12):3202-3209. doi: 10.1021/acssynbio.0c00214. Epub 2020 Nov 12. PubMed 33180466.
Backbone
  Vector backbone: Addgene#98552 BB3rN_AD
  Backbone size w/o insert (bp): 3000
  Total vector size (bp): 11049
  Vector type: Yeast Expression
Growth in bacteria
  Bacterial resistance: Nourseothricin (clonNat), 50 μg/mL
  Growth temperature: 37°C
  Growth strain: DH5alpha
  Copy number: High Copy
Gene/Insert 1
  Gene/Insert name: dCAS9
  Promoter: pTEF2
  Cloning method: Unknown
  Sequencing primers: 5′ gaggtatgtaggcggtgcta; 3′ GTACTGTGTCGTGAAGGC
Gene/Insert 2
  Gene/Insert name: MS2 (non activation control NAC)
  Promoter: pPOR1
  Cloning method: Unknown
  Sequencing primers: 5′ GCCTTCACGACACAGTAC; 3′ GACAGTGGAGGAAAATAATGTGC
Gene/Insert 3
  Gene/Insert name: gRNA (Targeting T4 in the THI11 promoter)
  Promoter: pALD4
  Cloning method: Unknown
  Sequencing primers: 5′ GCACATTATTTTCCTCCACTGTC; 3′ ttatatttctctacaggggc
Terms and licenses: Academic/Nonprofit Terms; Industry Terms: Not Available to Industry
How to cite: THI ONLY pALD4 T4 was a gift from Brigitte Gasser & Diethard Mattanovich (Addgene plasmid # 161501 ; http://n2t.net/addgene:161501 ; RRID:Addgene_161501)
